Addgene plasmid #230201: AiP12310 - pAAV-AiE0131h-minBG-SYFP2-WPRE3-BGHpA (Alias: CN2310)
Purpose: AiE0131h is an enhancer sequence, designed to drive AAV-mediated transgene expression in specific populations of brain cells
Depositing lab: Allen Institute for Brain Science & Boaz Levi. Depositing organization: Allen Institute. Publication: A suite of enhancer AAVs and transgenic mouse lines for genetic access to cortical cell types (preprint). Ben-Simon Y, Hooper M, Narayan S, Daigle T, Dwivedi D, Way SW, Oster A, Stafford DA, Mich JK, Taormina MJ, Martinez RA, Opitz-Araya X, Roth JR, Allen S, Ayala A, Bakken TE, Barcelli T, Barta S, Bendrick J, Bertagnolli D, Bowlus J, Boyer G, Brouner K, Casian B, Casper T, Chakka AB, Chakrabarty R, Chance RK, Chavan S, Departee M, Donadio N, Dotson N, Egdorf T, Gabitto M, Garcia J, Gary A, Gasperini M, Goldy J, Gore BB, Graybuck L, Greisman N, Haeseleer F, Halterman C, Helback O, Hockemeyer D, Huang C, Huff S, Hunker A, Johansen N, Juneau Z, Kalmbach B, Khem S, Kussick E, Kutsal R, Larsen R, Lee C, Lee AY, Leibly M, Lenz GH, Liang E, Lusk N, Malone J, Mollenkopf T, Morin E, Newman D, Ng L, Ngo K, Omstead V, Oyama A, Pham T, Pom CA, Potekhina L, Ransford S, Rette D, Rimorin C, Rocha D, Ruiz A, Sanchez REA, Sedeno-Cortes A, Sevigny JP, Shapovalova N, Shulga L, Sigler AR, Siverts LA, Somasundaram S, Stewart K, Szelenyi E, Tieu M, Trader C, van Velthoven CTJ, Walker M, Weed N, Wirthlin M, Wood T, Wynalda B, Yao Z, Zhou T, Ariza J, Dee N, Reding M, Ronellenfitch K, Mufti S, Sunkin SM, Smith KA, Esposito L, Waters J, Thyagarajan B, Yao S, Lein ES, Zeng H, Levi BP, Ngai J, Ting J, Tasic B. bioRxiv [Preprint]. 2024 Sep 26:2024.06.10.597244. doi: 10.1101/2024.06.10.597244. PubMed 38915722.
Backbone
  Vector backbone: pAAV2
  Vector type: AAV
Growth in bacteria
  Bacterial resistance: Ampicillin, 100 μg/mL
  Growth temperature: 37°C
  Growth strain: NEB Stable
  Copy number: High Copy
Gene/Insert
  Gene/Insert name: SYFP2
  Species: Synthetic
  Promoter: minBG
  Cloning method: Gibson Cloning
Terms and licenses: Academic/Nonprofit Terms; Industry Terms: Not Available to Industry
How to cite: AiP12310 - pAAV-AiE0131h-minBG-SYFP2-WPRE3-BGHpA (Alias: CN2310) was a gift from Allen Institute for Brain Science & Boaz Levi (Addgene plasmid # 230201 ; http://n2t.net/addgene:230201 ; RRID:Addgene_230201)
