[The description below was written by a language model from this plasmid's Addgene catalogue record and pLannotate feature annotations shown in this document.]
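Description:
AiP12310 - pAAV-AiE0131h-minBG-SYFP2-WPRE3-BGHpA (alias CN2310) is an AAV transfer plasmid built on a pAAV2 backbone and intended for packaging a reporter genome into recombinant adeno-associated virus for delivery to brain tissue. In bacteria it is maintained as a high-copy plasmid through a ColE1/pUC-type origin and selected with ampicillin via the β-lactamase gene and its native promoter. An f1 phage origin and small remnants of pBR322 bom and rop sequences are also present in the backbone. The expression cassette is flanked by AAV2 inverted terminal repeats, the cis elements needed for replication and encapsidation of the viral genome. One ITR is annotated in full, while the other is detected only as short fragments in the sequencing-derived record.

The payload is an enhancer-driven fluorescent reporter. AiE0131h, a candidate enhancer sequence, sits upstream of a minimal beta-globin promoter (minBG), which has little activity alone, so expression depends on the enhancer and should be restricted to the brain cell populations in which that enhancer is active. These two elements are named in the catalogue entry but were not picked up by the automated annotation; they presumably occupy the unannotated region between the ITR fragments and the coding sequence. The transcript encodes SYFP2, a rapidly maturing monomeric yellow fluorescent protein derived from Aequorea victoria. It is followed by WPRE3, a shortened woodchuck hepatitis virus posttranscriptional element (annotated as two WPRE fragments) that boosts expression while saving packaging space, and by the bovine growth hormone polyadenylation signal. The construct belongs to a collection of enhancer AAVs for genetic access to cortical cell types, where SYFP2 fluorescence labels the targeted cells. The record does not state which cell population AiE0131h targets.
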