Features (pLannotate 1.2.2; 14 found; start..end, strand, type, name):
    276..992     +  CDS            SYFP2: SYFP2 is a basic (constitutively fluorescent) yellow fluorescent protein published in 2006, derived from Aequorea victoria. It is reported to be a very rapidly-maturing monomer with moderate acid sensitivity.
   1032..1189    +  misc_feature   WPRE (fragment): woodchuck hepatitis virus posttranscriptional regulatory element
   1195..1275    +  misc_feature   WPRE (fragment): woodchuck hepatitis virus posttranscriptional regulatory element
   1292..1403    +  polyA_signal   bGH poly(A) signal: bovine growth hormone polyadenylation signal
   1521..1661    +  repeat_region  AAV2 ITR: inverted terminal repeat of adeno-associated virus serotype 2 inverted
   1666..1717    -  misc_feature   bom (fragment): basis of mobility region from pBR322
   1736..2191    +  rep_origin     f1 ori (sequence partly withheld): f1 bacteriophage origin of replication; arrow indicates direction of (+) strand synthesis
   2192..2241    -  misc_feature   bom (fragment): basis of mobility region from pBR322
   2343..2378    -  CDS            rop (fragment): Rop protein, which maintains plasmids at low copy number; rop
   2473..2577    +  promoter       AmpR promoter: bla
   2578..3438    +  CDS            AmpR: β-lactamase; bla; confers resistance to ampicillin, carbenicillin, and related antibiotics
   3609..4197    +  rep_origin     ori: high-copy-number ColE1/pMB1/pBR322/pUC origin of replication
   4270..4297    +  repeat_region  AAV2 ITR (fragment): inverted terminal repeat of adeno-associated virus serotype 2 inverted
   4326..4353    +  repeat_region  AAV2 ITR (fragment): inverted terminal repeat of adeno-associated virus serotype 2 inverted
>Addgene plasmid #230201 | AiP12310 - pAAV-AiE0131h-minBG-SYFP2-WPRE3-BGHpA (Alias: CN2310) | addgene full sequence | sequence record 470458 | Addgene NGS Result
TGAAACTTCTGACTTAAAGCTCTGAAAGAAATGCCACTATATATATTTTTCTAGCCCATAGAAGGATAAA
CTTTTTGCCCTCTGATTGCAGTGGGGATGAGGAGTCCAAGTAACATGATATTCATATTGTTAAAACTGAT
CCCTCGCATTGCCTCTTTAGGGTCAGTGACTGCTAGGAGCTCGGGCTGGGCATAAAAGTCAGGGCAGAGC
CATCTATTGCTTACATTTGCTTCTGGGATCCAGATCTTTCGAAGCTAGCGCTACCGGTCGCCACCATGGT
GAGCAAGGGCGAGGAGCTGTTCACCGGGGTGGTGCCCATCCTGGTCGAGCTGGACGGCGACGTAAACGGC
CACAAGTTCAGCGTGTCCGGCGAGGGCGAGGGCGATGCCACCTACGGCAAGCTGACCCTGAAGCTGATCT
GCACCACCGGCAAGCTGCCCGTGCCCTGGCCCACCCTCGTGACCACCCTGGGCTACGGCGTGCAGTGCTT
CGCCCGCTACCCCGACCACATGAAGCAGCACGACTTCTTCAAGTCCGCCATGCCCGAAGGCTACGTCCAG
GAGCGCACCATCTTCTTCAAGGACGACGGCAACTACAAGACCCGCGCCGAGGTGAAGTTCGAGGGCGACA
CCCTGGTGAACCGCATCGAGCTGAAGGGCATCGACTTCAAGGAGGACGGCAACATCCTGGGGCACAAGCT
GGAGTACAACTACAACAGCCACAACGTCTATATCACCGCCGACAAGCAGAAGAACGGCATCAAGGCCAAC
TTCAAGATCCGCCACAACATCGAGGACGGCGGCGTGCAGCTCGCCGACCACTACCAGCAGAACACCCCCA
TCGGCGACGGCCCCGTGCTGCTGCCCGACAACCACTACCTGAGCTACCAGTCCAAGCTGAGCAAAGACCC
CAACGAGAAGCGCGATCACATGGTCCTGCTGGAGTTCGTGACCGCCGCCGGGATCACTCTCGGCATGGAC
GAGCTGTACAAGTAAGTCGACGGCGCGCCGCGGCCGCGAATTCGATATCATAATCAACCTCTGGATTACA
AAATTTGTGAAAGATTGACTGGTATTCTTAACTATGTTGCTCCTTTTACGCTATGTGGATACGCTGCTTT
AATGCCTTTGTATCATGCTATTGCTTCCCGTATGGCTTTCATTTTCTCCTCCTTGTATAAATCCTGGTTA
GTTCTTGCCACGGCGGAACTCATCGCCGCCTGCCTTGCCCGCTGCTGGACAGGGGCTCGGCTGTTGGGCA
CTGACAATTCCGTGGCTCGAGAGATCTTCGACTGTGCCTTCTAGTTGCCAGCCATCTGTTGTTTGCCCCT
CCCCCGTGCCTTCCTTGACCCTGGAAGGTGCCACTCCCACTGTCCTTTCCTAATAAAATGAGGAAATTGC
ATCGCATTGTCTGAGTAGGTGTCATTCTATTCTGGGGGGTGGGGTGGGGCAGGACAGCAAGGGGGAGGAT
TGGGAAGACAATAGCAGGCATGAGATCTCACGTGCGGACCGAGCGGCCGCAGGAACCCCTAGTGATGGAG
TTGGCCACTCCCTCTCTGCGCGCTCGCTCGCTCACTGAGGCCGGGCGACCAAAGGTCGCCCGACGCCCGG
GCTTTGCCCGGGCGGCCTCAGTGAGCGAGCGAGCGCGCAGCTGCCTGCAGGGGCGCCTGATGCGGTATTT
TCTCCTTACGCATCTGTGCGGTATTTCACACCGCATA
[95 nt withheld, positions 1718-1812]
T
[46 nt withheld, positions 1814-1859]
C
[141 nt withheld, positions 1861-2001]
CCTTTGACGTTGGAGTCCACGTTCTTT
[37 nt withheld, positions 2029-2065]
ACTCTATCTCGGGCTATTCTTTTGATTTATAAGGGATTTTGCCGATTTCGGTCTATTGGTTAAAAAATGA
GCTGATTTAACAAAAATTTAACGCGAATTTTAACAAAATATTAACGTTTACAATTTTATGGTGCACTCTC
AGTACAATCTGCTCTGATGCCGCATAGTTAAGCCAGCCCCGACACCCGCCAACACCCGCTGACGCGCCCT
GACGGGCTTGTCTGCTCCCGGCATCCGCTTACAGACAAGCTGTGACCGTCTCCGGGAGCTGCATGTGTCA
GAGGTTTTCACCGTCATCACCGAAACGCGCGAGACGAAAGGGCCTCGTGATACGCCTATTTTTATAGGTT
AATGTCATGATAATAATGGTTTCTTAGACGTCAGGTGGCACTTTTCGGGGAAATGTGCGCGGAACCCCTA
TTTGTTTATTTTTCTAAATACATTCAAATATGTATCCGCTCATGAGACAATAACCCTGATAAATGCTTCA
ATAATATTGAAAAAGGAAGAGTATGAGTATTCAACATTTCCGTGTCGCCCTTATTCCCTTTTTTGCGGCA
TTTTGCCTTCCTGTTTTTGCTCACCCAGAAACGCTGGTGAAAGTAAAAGATGCTGAAGATCAGTTGGGTG
CACGAGTGGGTTACATCGAACTGGATCTCAACAGCGGTAAGATCCTTGAGAGTTTTCGCCCCGAAGAACG
TTTTCCAATGATGAGCACTTTTAAAGTTCTGCTATGTGGCGCGGTATTATCCCGTATTGACGCCGGGCAA
GAGCAACTCGGTCGCCGCATACACTATTCTCAGAATGACTTGGTTGAGTACTCACCAGTCACAGAAAAGC
ATCTTACGGATGGCATGACAGTAAGAGAATTATGCAGTGCTGCCATAACCATGAGTGATAACACTGCGGC
CAACTTACTTCTGACAACGATCGGAGGACCGAAGGAGCTAACCGCTTTTTTGCACAACATGGGGGATCAT
GTAACTCGCCTTGATCGTTGGGAACCGGAGCTGAATGAAGCCATACCAAACGACGAGCGTGACACCACGA
TGCCTGTAGCAATGGCAACAACGTTGCGCAAACTATTAACTGGCGAACTACTTACTCTAGCTTCCCGGCA
ACAATTAATAGACTGGATGGAGGCGGATAAAGTTGCAGGACCACTTCTGCGCTCGGCCCTTCCGGCTGGC
TGGTTTATTGCTGATAAATCTGGAGCCGGTGAGCGTGGGTCTCGCGGTATCATTGCAGCACTGGGGCCAG
ATGGTAAGCCCTCCCGTATCGTAGTTATCTACACGACGGGGAGTCAGGCAACTATGGATGAACGAAATAG
ACAGATCGCTGAGATAGGTGCCTCACTGATTAAGCATTGGTAACTGTCAGACCAAGTTTACTCATATATA
CTTTAGATTGATTTAAAACTTCATTTTTAATTTAAAAGGATCTAGGTGAAGATCCTTTTTGATAATCTCA
TGACCAAAATCCCTTAACGTGAGTTTTCGTTCCACTGAGCGTCAGACCCCGTAGAAAAGATCAAAGGATC
TTCTTGAGATCCTTTTTTTCTGCGCGTAATCTGCTGCTTGCAAACAAAAAAACCACCGCTACCAGCGGTG
GTTTGTTTGCCGGATCAAGAGCTACCAACTCTTTTTCCGAAGGTAACTGGCTTCAGCAGAGCGCAGATAC
CAAATACTGTTCTTCTAGTGTAGCCGTAGTTAGGCCACCACTTCAAGAACTCTGTAGCACCGCCTACATA
CCTCGCTCTGCTAATCCTGTTACCAGTGGCTGCTGCCAGTGGCGATAAGTCGTGTCTTACCGGGTTGGAC
TCAAGACGATAGTTACCGGATAAGGCGCAGCGGTCGGGCTGAACGGGGGGTTCGTGCACACAGCCCAGCT
TGGAGCGAACGACCTACACCGAACTGAGATACCTACAGCGTGAGCTATGAGAAAGCGCCACGCTTCCCGA
AGGGAGAAAGGCGGACAGGTATCCGGTAAGCGGCAGGGTCGGAACAGGAGAGCGCACGAGGGAGCTTCCA
GGGGGAAACGCCTGGTATCTTTATAGTCCTGTCGGGTTTCGCCACCTCTGACTTGAGCGTCGATTTTTGT
GATGCTCGTCAGGGGGGCGGAGCCTATGGAAAAACGCCAGCAACGCGGCCTTTTTACGGTTCCTGGCCTT
TTGCTGGCCTTTTGCTCACATGTCCTGCAGGCAGCTGCGCGCTCGCTCGCTCACTGAGGCCGCCCGGGCG
TCGGGCGACCTTTGGTCGCCCGGCCTCAGTGAGCGAGCGAGCGCGCAGAGAGGGAGTGGCCAACTCCATC
ACTAGGGGTTCCTGCGGCCGCACGCGTTATTTTGGGATGTATAAATCAGACGAAAAGTCACAAAATCGTG
TGCCATTCAAAGGTGGTGGAAGTTGAAGAGGAAGCGTATCTAAATGACAGATAATGAGTCTTTATGAAGT
TACGAAAAAGAGGTCAGCACCTGAGAAACAGACTAAACTAGAATAGTCATATGACATCTGATGTTCACTG
TAAAATGAGATGAGTGCTGTTGGTGTAATGAGGTTCCTTAGTATGCTACTAAGTTTAACTGCATAAATTA
TACCAATTAGCTCCAAAATGAATGTAAATCCTCAACTATAAAATGTTTCAATGTGTACTTAGTGCTAATA
GGAAATGTTTGTGGCTGTGAGCCATCC
